Addgene plasmid #20926: pCEP4-M2L
Purpose: used in the derivation of human iPS cells using non-integrating episomal vectors; expresses cMyc and Lin28
Depositing lab: James Thomson. Depositing organization: University of Wisconsin, Madison. Publication: Human Induced Pluripotent Stem Cells Free of Vector and Transgene Sequences. Yu J, Hu K, Smuga-Otto K, Tian S, Stewart R, Slukvin II, Thomson JA. Science. 2009 Mar 26. 10.1126/science.1172482 PubMed 19325077.
Backbone
  Vector backbone: pCEP4
  Backbone manufacturer: Invitrogen
  Backbone size w/o insert (bp): 10200
  Vector type: Episomal/EBNA
  Selectable markers: Hygromycin
Growth in bacteria
  Bacterial resistance: Ampicillin, 100 μg/mL
  Growth temperature: 37°C
  Growth strain: DH5alpha
  Growth instructions: "Extremely" low copy number
  Copy number: Low Copy
Gene/Insert 1
  Gene/Insert name: MYC (alt names: bHLEHE39; c-Myc)
  Species: H. sapiens (human)
  Insert size (bp): 1300
  GenBank ID: NM_002467.4
  Entrez Gene: MYC (a.k.a. MRTL, MYCC, bHLHe39, c-Myc)
  Promoter: CMV
  Cloning method: Restriction Enzyme; 5′ cloning site NheI (not destroyed); 3′ cloning site NotI (not destroyed)
  Sequencing primers: 5′ CMV-F; 3′ IRES-R2 (gacggcaatatggtggaaa)
Gene/Insert 2
  Gene/Insert name: LIN28 (alt names: CSDD1; FLJ12457; LIN-28)
  Species: H. sapiens (human)
  Insert size (bp): 600
  GenBank ID: NM_024674.4
  Entrez Gene: LIN28A (a.k.a. CSDD1, LIN-28, LIN28, ZCCHC1, lin-28A)
  Promoter: IRES
  Cloning method: Restriction Enzyme; 5′ cloning site Unknown (unknown if destroyed); 3′ cloning site BamHI (not destroyed)
  Sequencing primers: 5′ IRES-F; 3′ EBV_rev
Terms and licenses: Academic/Nonprofit Terms; Industry Terms: Not Available to Industry
Depositor comments: Myc and Lin28 are coexpressed under a strong CMV promoter. This plasmid contains EBNA-1 and OriP for limited maintenance in mammalian cells. These plasmids were used at concentrations of >1.5 mg/ml. When preparing these plasmids for transfection, 3 low concentration maxipreps are done and the elution is combined in about 700 ul.
How to cite: pCEP4-M2L was a gift from James Thomson (Addgene plasmid # 20926 ; http://n2t.net/addgene:20926 ; RRID:Addgene_20926)
