[The description below was written by a language model from this plasmid's Addgene catalogue record and pLannotate feature annotations shown in this document.]
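Description:
pCEP4-M2L is a mammalian episomal expression plasmid built on the pCEP4 backbone, made to deliver two human reprogramming factors, c-Myc and LIN28, without integrating into the host genome. The depositor's full sequence is about 12.9 kb. In E. coli the plasmid replicates from a ColE1/pMB1-type origin and is selected with ampicillin through the bla gene. Although the origin is annotated as a high-copy type, the record describes the plasmid as very low copy in practice. In mammalian cells, persistence depends on the Epstein-Barr virus oriP origin together with the EBNA1 gene. EBNA1 protein binds oriP, supporting replication and tethering the plasmid to chromosomes as an extrachromosomal element. The depositor describes this maintenance as limited, so the vector can be lost over time. A hygromycin B phosphotransferase cassette, driven by an HSV thymidine kinase promoter and ending in the TK polyadenylation signal, provides drug selection in mammalian cells.

The payload is a single bicistronic transcription unit. The CMV immediate-early enhancer and promoter drive the human MYC coding sequence, followed by an EMCV internal ribosome entry site (IRES2) and then the human LIN28A coding sequence, with an SV40 polyadenylation signal downstream. MYC is translated by cap-dependent initiation and LIN28 from the IRES, so both proteins come from one strongly expressed mRNA. No epitope tags or reporters are annotated. Several short annotated fragments (EBV and HSV open reading frames, rop, tetracycline resistance, large T antigen) appear to be nonfunctional remnants of the backbone's construction. The plasmid was used to derive human induced pluripotent stem cells with non-integrating episomal vectors, aiming for lines free of vector and transgene sequences.
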