Features (pLannotate 1.2.2; 25 found; start..end, strand, type, name):
      4..383     +  enhancer       CMV enhancer: human cytomegalovirus immediate early enhancer
    385..584     +  promoter       CMV promoter: human cytomegalovirus (CMV) immediate early promoter
    630..673     +  misc_feature   MCS (fragment): multiple cloning site
    683..2002    +  CDS            c-Myc: human c-Myc proto-oncogene
   2069..2652    +  misc_feature   IRES2: internal ribosome entry site (IRES) of the encephalomyocarditis virus (EMCV)
   2679..3305    +  CDS            LIN28A: LN28A_HUMAN - Also known as CSDD1, LIN28, ZCCHC1. Experimental evidence at protein level: Swiss-Prot protein existence level 1. RNA-binding protein that inhibits processing of pre-let-7 miRNAs and regulates translation of mRNAs that control developmental timing, pluripotency and metabolism (PubMed:21247876). Seems to recognize a common structural G-quartet (G4) feature in its miRNA and mRNA targets (Probable). 'Translational enhancer' that drives specific mRNAs to polysomes and increases the efficiency of protein synthesis. Its association with the translational machinery and target mRNAs resu
   3338..3472    -  polyA_signal   SV40 poly(A) signal: SV40 polyadenylation signal
   3495..3578    -  CDS            large T antigen (fragment): large T antigen from SV40 (simian virus 40)
   3581..3621    +  CDS            rop (fragment): Rop protein, which maintains plasmids at low copy number; rop
   3730..3748    -  misc_feature   MCS (fragment): pUC18/19 multiple cloning site
   4195..5984    -  rep_origin     oriP: Epstein-Barr virus oriP replication origin (Yates et al., 2000)
   5985..6203    -  CDS            gL (fragment): GL_EBVB9 - Experimental evidence at protein level: Swiss-Prot protein existence level 1. The heterodimer glycoprotein H-glycoprotein L is required for the fusion of viral and plasma membranes leading to virus entry into the host cell. Acts as a functional inhibitor of gH and maintains gH in an inhibited form. Upon binding to host integrins, gL dissociates from gH leading to activation of the viral fusion glycoproteins gB and gH. Fusion of EBV with B-lymphocytes requires the additional receptor- binding protein gp42, which forms a complex with gH/gL. The heterodimer gH/gL targets also host EPHA
   6286..8211    -  CDS            EBNA1: Epstein-Barr nuclear antigen 1, also known as EBNA-1 crucial for latent viral infection, and for episomal amplification of vectors containing the oriP origin (Okita et al., 2013)
   8249..8593    -  CDS            BRRF2_EBVB9 (fragment): Protein inferred from homology: Swiss-Prot protein existence level 3. From Epstein-Barr virus (strain B95-8) (HHV-4) (Human herpesvirus 4).
   8596..8619    -  promoter       tet promoter (fragment): E. coli promoter for tetracycline efflux protein gene
   8732..8836    +  promoter       AmpR promoter: bla
   8837..9697    +  CDS            AmpR: β-lactamase; bla; confers resistance to ampicillin, carbenicillin, and related antibiotics
   9868..10456   +  rep_origin     ori: high-copy-number ColE1/pMB1/pBR322/pUC origin of replication
  10502..10660   -  CDS            TcR (fragment): tetracycline efflux protein; tet; confers resistance to tetracycline
  10781..10981   -  CDS            MDV035 (fragment): UL24_GAHVM - Protein inferred from homology: Swiss-Prot protein existence level 3. May play a role in the dispersal of host nucleolin from the nucleolus throughout the nucleus leading to a decrease in ribosome biogenesis. From Gallid herpesvirus 2 (strain Chicken/Md5/ATCC VR-987) (GaHV-2) (Marek's disease herpesvirus type 1).
  10970..11032   +  promoter       Mini-TK promoter: minimal herpes simplex virus (HSV) thymidine kinase promoter
  11075..12112   +  CDS            HygR: hygromycin B phosphotransferase confers resistance to hygromycin
  12154..12202   +  polyA_signal   HSV TK poly(A) signal: herpes simplex virus thymidine kinase polyadenylation signal (Cole and Stacy, 1985)
  12402..12626   +  CDS            gH (fragment): GH_HHV11 - Experimental evidence at protein level: Swiss-Prot protein existence level 1. The heterodimer glycoprotein H-glycoprotein L is required for the fusion of viral and plasma membranes leading to virus entry into the host cell. Following initial binding to host receptor, membrane fusion is mediated by the fusion machinery composed of gB and the heterodimer gH/gL. May also be involved in the fusion between the virion envelope and the outer nuclear membrane during virion morphogenesis. From Human herpesvirus 1 (strain 17) (HHV-1) (Human herpes simplex virus 1).
  12657..12682   -  CDS            bla(M) (fragment): β-lactamase lacking the signal sequence; bla(M); allows cytosolic expression of β-lactamase
>Addgene plasmid #20926 | pCEP4-M2L | depositor full sequence | sequence record 9762 | Author sequence
GTTGACATTGATTATTGACTAGTTATTAATAGTAATCAATTACGGGGTCATTAGTTCATAGCCCATATAT
GGAGTTCCGCGTTACATAACTTACGGTAAATGGCCCGCCTGGCTGACCGCCCAACGACCCCCGCCCATTG
ACGTCAATAATGACGTATGTTCCCATAGTAACGCCAATAGGGACTTTCCATTGACGTCAATGGGTGGAGT
ATTTACGGTAAACTGCCCACTTGGCAGTACATCAAGTGTATCATATGCCAAGTCCGCCCCCTATTGACGT
CAATGACGGTAAATGGCCCGCCTGGCATTATGCCCAGTACATGACCTTACGGGACTTTCCTACTTGGCAG
TACATCTACGTATTAGTCATCGCTATTACCATGGTGATGCGGTTTTGGCAGTACACCAATGGGCGTGGAT
AGCGGTTTGACTCACGGGGATTTCCAAGTCTCCACCCCATTGACGTCAATGGGAGTTTGTTTTGGCACCA
AAATCAACGGGACTTTCCAAAATGTCGTAATAACCCCGCCCCGTTGACGCAAATGGGCGGTAGGCGTGTA
CGGTGGGAGGTCTATATAAGCAGAGCTCGTTTAGTGAACCGTCAGATCTCTAGAAGCTGGGTACCAGCTG
CTAGCGCTACCGGACTCAGATCTCGAGCTCAAGCTTCGAATTCGCGATCGCCATGCCCCTCAACGTTAGC
TTCACCAACAGGAACTATGACCTCGACTACGACTCGGTGCAGCCGTATTTCTACTGCGACGAGGAGGAGA
ACTTCTACCAGCAGCAGCAGCAGAGCGAGCTGCAGCCCCCGGCGCCCAGCGAGGATATCTGGAAGAAATT
CGAGCTGCTGCCCACCCCGCCCCTGTCCCCTAGCCGCCGCTCCGGGCTCTGCTCGCCCTCCTACGTTGCG
GTCACACCCTTCTCCCTTCGGGGAGACAACGACGGCGGTGGCGGGAGCTTCTCCACGGCCGACCAGCTGG
AGATGGTGACCGAGCTGCTGGGAGGAGACATGGTGAACCAGAGTTTCATCTGCGACCCGGACGACGAGAC
CTTCATCAAAAACATCATCATCCAGGACTGTATGTGGAGCGGCTTCTCGGCCGCCGCCAAGCTCGTCTCA
GAGAAGCTGGCCTCCTACCAGGCTGCGCGCAAAGACAGCGGCAGCCCGAACCCCGCCCGCGGCCACAGCG
TCTGCTCCACCTCCAGCTTGTACCTGCAGGATCTGAGCGCCGCCGCCTCAGAGTGCATCGACCCCTCGGT
GGTCTTCCCCTACCCTCTCAACGACAGCAGCTCGCCCAAGTCCTGCGCCTCGCAAGACTCCAGCGCCTTC
TCTCCGTCCTCGGATTCTCTGCTCTCCTCGACGGAGTCCTCCCCGCAGGGCAGCCCCGAGCCCCTGGTGC
TCCATGAGGAGACACCGCCCACCACCAGCAGCGACTCTGAGGAGGAACAAGAAGATGAGGAAGAAATCGA
TGTTGTTTCTGTGGAAAAGAGGCAGGCTCCTGGCAAAAGGTCAGAGTCTGGATCACCTTCTGCTGGAGGC
CACAGCAAACCTCCTCACAGCCCACTGGTCCTCAAGAGGTGCCACGTCTCCACACATCAGCACAACTACG
CAGCGCCTCCCTCCACTCGGAAGGACTATCCTGCTGCCAAGAGGGTCAAGTTGGACAGTGTCAGAGTCCT
GAGACAGATCAGCAACAACCGAAAATGCACCAGCCCCAGGTCCTCGGACACCGAGGAGAATGTCAAGAGG
CGAACACACAACGTCTTGGAGCGCCAGAGGAGGAACGAGCTAAAACGGAGCTTTTTTGCCCTGCGTGACC
AGATCCCGGAGTTGGAAAACAATGAAAAGGCCCCCAAGGTAGTTATCCTTAAAAAAGCCACAGCATACAT
CCTGTCCGTCCAAGCAGAGGAGCAAAAGCTCATTTCTGAAGAGGACTTGTTGCGGAAACGACGAGAACAG
TTGAAACACAAACTTGAACAGCTACGGAACTCTTGTGCGTAAGTTTAAACATCGATGGCCTCGAGAAAGC
GGCCGCTTTCTCGAGGCCATCGATGTTTAAACGATCCGCCCCTCTCCCTCCCCCCCCCCTAACGTTACTG
GCCGAAGCCGCTTGGAATAAGGCCGGTGTGCGTTTGTCTATATGTTATTTTCCACCATATTGCCGTCTTT
TGGCAATGTGAGGGCCCGGAAACCTGGCCCTGTCTTCTTGACGAGCATTCCTAGGGGTCTTTCCCCTCTC
GCCAAAGGAATGCAAGGTCTGTTGAATGTCGTGAAGGAAGCAGTTCCTCTGGAAGCTTCTTGAAGACAAA
CAACGTCTGTAGCGACCCTTTGCAGGCAGCGGAACCCCCCACCTGGCGACAGGTGCCTCTGCGGCCAAAA
GCCACGTGTATAAGATACACCTGCAAAGGCGGCACAACCCCAGTGCCACGTTGTGAGTTGGATAGTTGTG
GAAAGAGTCAAATGGCTCTCCTCAAGCGTATTCAACAAGGGGCTGAAGGATGCCCAGAAGGTACCCCATT
GTATGGGATCTGATCTGGGGCCTCGGTACACATGCTTTACATGTGTTTAGTCGAGGTTAAAAAAACGTCT
AGGCCCCCCGAACCACGGGGACGTGGTTTTCCTTTGAAAAACACGATGATAATATGGCCACACCGCGATC
GCGAATTCGATTATCGCCATGGGCTCCGTGTCCAACCAGCAGTTTGCAGGTGGCTGCGCCAAGGCGGCAG
AAGAGGCGCCCGAGGAGGCGCCGGAGGACGCGGCCCGGGCGGCGGACGAGCCTCAGCTGCTGCACGGTGC
GGGCATCTGTAAGTGGTTCAACGTGCGCATGGGGTTCGGCTTCCTGTCCATGACCGCCCGCGCCGGGGTC
GCGCTCGACCCCCCAGTGGATGTCTTTGTGCACCAGAGTAAGCTGCACATGGAAGGGTTCCGGAGCTTGA
AGGAGGGTGAGGCAGTGGAGTTCACCTTTAAGAAGTCAGCCAAGGGTCTGGAATCCATCCGTGTCACCGG
ACCTGGTGGAGTATTCTGTATTGGGAGTGAGAGGCGGCCAAAAGGAAAGAGCATGCAGAAGCGCAGATCA
AAAGGAGACAGGTGCTACAACTGTGGAGGTCTAGATCATCATGCCAAGGAATGCAAGCTGCCACCCCAGC
CCAAGAAGTGCCACTTCTGCCAGAGCATCAGCCATATGGTAGCCTCATGTCCGCTGAAGGCCCAGCAGGG
CCCTAGTGCACAGGGAAAGCCAACCTACTTTCGAGAGGAAGAAGAAGAAATCCACAGCCCTACCCTGCTC
CCGGAGGCACAGAATTGAGTTTAAACNAATCACTAGCTAGTTCGAAGGATCCAGACATGATAAGATACAT
TGATGAGTTTGGACAAACCACAACTAGAATGCAGTGAAAAAAATGCTTTATTTGTGAAATTTGTGATGCT
ATTGCTTTATTTGTAACCATTATAAGCTGCAATAAACAAGTTAACAACAACAATTGCATTCATTTTATGT
TTCAGGTTCAGGGGGAGGTGTGGGAGGTTTTTTAAAGCAAGTAAAACCTCTACAAATGTGGTATGGCTGA
TTATGATCCGGCTGCCTCGCGCGTTTCGGTGATGACGGTGAAAACCTCTGACACATGCAGCTCCCGGAGA
CGGTCACAGCTTGTCTGTAAGCGGATGCCGGGAGCAGACAAGCCCGTCAGGCGTCAGCGGGTGTTGGCGG
GTGTCGGGGCGCAGCCATGAGGTCGACTCTAGAGGATCGATGCCCCGCCCCGGACGAACTAAACCTGACT
ACGACATCTCTGCCCCTTCTTCGCGGGGCAGTGCATGTAATCCCTTCAGTTGGTTGGTACAACTTGCCAA
CTGGGCCCTGTTCCACATGTGACACGGGGGGGGACCAAACACAAAGGGGTTCTCTGACTGTAGTTGACAT
CCTTATAAATGGATGTGCACATTTGCCAACACTGAGTGGCTTTCATCCTGGAGCAGACTTTGCAGTCTGT
GGACTGCAACACAACATTGCCTTTATGTGTAACTCTTGGCTGAAGCTCTTACACCAATGCTGGGGGACAT
GTACCTCCCAGGGGCCCAGGAAGACTACGGGAGGCTACACCAACGTCAATCAGAGGGGCCTGTGTAGCTA
CCGATAAGCGGACCCTCAAGAGGGCATTAGCAATAGTGTTTATAAGGCCCCCTTGTTAACCCTAAACGGG
TAGCATATGCTTCCCGGGTAGTAGTATATACTATCCAGACTAACCCTAATTCAATAGCATATGTTACCCA
ACGGGAAGCATATGCTATCGAATTAGGGTTAGTAAAAGGGTCCTAAGGAACAGCGATATCTCCCACCCCA
TGAGCTGTCACGGTTTTATTTACATGGGGTCAGGATTCCACGAGGGTAGTGAACCATTTTAGTCACAAGG
GCAGTGGCTGAAGATCAAGGAGCGGGCAGTGAACTCTCCTGAATCTTCGCCTGCTTCTTCATTCTCCTTC
GTTTAGCTAATAGAATAACTGCTGAGTTGTGAACAGTAAGGTGTATGTGAGGTGCTCGAAAACAAGGTTT
CAGGTGACGCCCCCAGAATAAAATTTGGACGGGGGGTTCAGTGGTGGCATTGTGCTATGACACCAATATA
ACCCTCACAAACCCCTTGGGCAATAAATACTAGTGTAGGAATGAAACATTCTGAATATCTTTAACAATAG
AAATCCATGGGGTGGGGACAAGCCGTAAAGACTGGATGTCCATCTCACACGAATTTATGGCTATGGGCAA
CACATAATCCTAGTGCAATATGATACTGGGGTTATTAAGATGTGTCCCAGGCAGGGACCAAGACAGGTGA
ACCATGTTGTTACACTCTATTTGTAACAAGGGGAAAGAGAGTGGACGCCGACAGCAGCGGACTCCACTGG
TTGTCTCTAACACCCCCGAAAATTAAACGGGGCTCCACGCCAATGGGGCCCATAAACAAAGACAAGTGGC
CACTCTTTTTTTTGAAATTGTGGAGTGGGGGCACGCGTCAGCCCCCACACGCCGCCCTGCGGTTTTGGAC
TGTAAAATAAGGGTGTAATAACTTGGCTGATTGTAACCCCGCTAACCACTGCGGTCAAACCACTTGCCCA
CAAAACCACTAATGGCACCCCGGGGAATACCTGCATAAGTAGGTGGGCGGGCCAAGATAGGGGCGCGATT
GCTGCGATCTGGAGGACAAATTACACACACTTGCGCCTGAGCGCCAAGCACAGGGTTGTTGGTCCTCATA
TTCACGAGGTCGCTGAGAGCACGGTGGGCTAATGTTGCCATGGGTAGCATATACTACCCAAATATCTGGA
TAGCATATGCTATCCTAATCTATATCTGGGTAGCATAGGCTATCCTAATCTATATCTGGGTAGCATATGC
TATCCTAATCTATATCTGGGTAGTATATGCTATCCTAATTTATATCTGGGTAGCATAGGCTATCCTAATC
TATATCTGGGTAGCATATGCTATCCTAATCTATATCTGGGTAGTATATGCTATCCTAATCTGTATCCGGG
TAGCATATGCTATCCTAATAGAGATTAGGGTAGTATATGCTATCCTAATTTATATCTGGGTAGCATATAC
TACCCAAATATCTGGATAGCATATGCTATCCTAATCTATATCTGGGTAGCATATGCTATCCTAATCTATA
TCTGGGTAGCATAGGCTATCCTAATCTATATCTGGGTAGCATATGCTATCCTAATCTATATCTGGGTAGT
ATATGCTATCCTAATTTATATCTGGGTAGCATAGGCTATCCTAATCTATATCTGGGTAGCATATGCTATC
CTAATCTATATCTGGGTAGTATATGCTATCCTAATCTGTATCCGGGTAGCATATGCTATCCTCATGCATA
TACAGTCAGCATATGATACCCAGTAGTAGAGTGGGAGTGCTATCCTTTGCATATGCCGCCACCTCCCAAG
GGGGCGTGAATTTTCGCTGCTTGTCCTTTTCCTGCTGGTTGCTCCCATTCTTAGGTGAATTTAAGGAGGC
CAGGCTAAAGCCGTCGCATGTCTGATTGCTCACCAGGTAAATGTCGCTAATGTTTTCCAACGCGAGAAGG
TGTTGAGCGCGGAGCTGAGTGACGTGACAACATGGGTATGCCCAATTGCCCCATGTTGGGAGGACGAAAA
TGGTGACAAGACAGATGGCCAGAAATACACCAACAGCACGCATGATGTCTACTGGGGATTTATTCTTTAG
TGCGGGGGAATACACGGCTTTTAATACGATTGAGGGCGTCTCCTAACAAGTTACATCACTCCTGCCCTTC
CTCACCCTCATCTCCATCACCTCCTTCATCTCCGTCATCTCCGTCATCACCCTCCGCGGCAGCCCCTTCC
ACCATAGGTGGAAACCAGGGAGGCAAATCTACTCCATCGTCAAAGCTGCACACAGTCACCCTGATATTGC
AGGTAGGAGCGGGCTTTGTCATAACAAGGTCCTTAATCGCATCCTTCAAAACCTCAGCAAATATATGAGT
TTGTAAAAAGACCATGAAATAACAGACAATGGACTCCCTTAGCGGGCCAGGTTGTGGGCCGGGTCCAGGG
GCCATTCCAAAGGGGAGACGACTCAATGGTGTAAGACGACATTGTGGAATAGCAAGGGCAGTTCCTCGCC
TTAGGTTGTAAAGGGAGGTCTTACTACCTCCATATACGAACACACCGGCGACCCAAGTTCCTTCGTCGGT
AGTCCTTTCTACGTGACTCCTAGCCAGGAGAGCTCTTAAACCTTCTGCAATGTTCTCAAATTTCGGGTTG
GAACCTCCTTGACCACGATGCTTTCCAAACCACCCTCCTTTTTTGCGCCTGCCTCCATCACCCTGACCCC
GGGGTCCAGTGCTTGGGCCTTCTCCTGGGTCATCTGCGGGGCCCTGCTCTATCGCTCCCGGGGGCACGTC
AGGCTCACCATCTGGGCCACCTTCTTGGTGGTATTCAAAATAATCGGCTTCCCCTACAGGGTGGAAAAAT
GGCCTTCTACCTGGAGGGGGCCTGCGCGGTGGAGACCCGGATGATGATGACTGACTACTGGGACTCCTGG
GCCTCTTTTCTCCACGTCCACGACCTCTCCCCCTGGCTCTTTCACGACTTCCCCCCCTGGCTCTTTCACG
TCCTCTACCCCGGCGGCCTCCACTACCTCCTCGACCCCGGCCTCCACTACCTCCTCGACCCCGGCCTCCA
CTGCCTCCTCGACCCCGGCCTCCACCTCCTGCTCCTGCCCCTCCTGCTCCTGCCCCTCCTCCTGCTCCTG
CCCCTCCTGCCCCTCCTGCTCCTGCCCCTCCTGCCCCTCCTGCTCCTGCCCCTCCTGCCCCTCCTGCTCC
TGCCCCTCCTGCCCCTCCTCCTGCTCCTGCCCCTCCTGCCCCTCCTCCTGCTCCTGCCCCTCCTGCCCCT
CCTGCTCCTGCCCCTCCTGCCCCTCCTGCTCCTGCCCCTCCTGCCCCTCCTGCTCCTGCCCCTCCTGCTC
CTGCCCCTCCTGCTCCTGCCCCTCCTGCTCCTGCCCCTCCTGCCCCTCCTGCCCCTCCTCCTGCTCCTGC
CCCTCCTGCTCCTGCCCCTCCTGCCCCTCCTGCCCCTCCTGCTCCTGCCCCTCCTCCTGCTCCTGCCCCT
CCTGCCCCTCCTGCCCCTCCTCCTGCTCCTGCCCCTCCTGCCCCTCCTCCTGCTCCTGCCCCTCCTCCTG
CTCCTGCCCCTCCTGCCCCTCCTGCCCCTCCTCCTGCTCCTGCCCCTCCTGCCCCTCCTCCTGCTCCTGC
CCCTCCTCCTGCTCCTGCCCCTCCTGCCCCTCCTGCCCCTCCTCCTGCTCCTGCCCCTCCTCCTGCTCCT
GCCCCTCCTGCCCCTCCTGCCCCTCCTGCCCCTCCTCCTGCTCCTGCCCCTCCTCCTGCTCCTGCCCCTC
CTGCTCCTGCCCCTCCCGCTCCTGCTCCTGCTCCTGTTCCACCGTGGGTCCCTTTGCAGCCAATGCAACT
TGGACGTTTTTGGGGTCTCCGGACACCATCTCTATGTCTTGGCCCTGATCCTGAGCCGCCCGGGGCTCCT
GGTCTTCCGCCTCCTCGTCCTCGTCCTCTTCCCCGTCCTCGTCCATGGTTATCACCCCCTCTTCTTTGAG
GTCCACTGCCGCCGGAGCCTTCTGGTCCAGATGTGTCTCCCTTCTCTCCTAGGCCATTTCCAGGTCCTGT
ACCTGGCCCCTCGTCAGACATGATTCACACTAAAAGAGATCAATAGACATCTTTATTAGACGACGCTCAG
TGAATACAGGGAGTGCAGACTCCTGCCCCCTCCAACAGCCCCCCCACCCTCATCCCCTTCATGGTCGCTG
TCAGACAGATCCAGGTCTGAAAATTCCCCATCCTCCGAACCATCCTCGTCCTCATCACCAATTACTCGCA
GCCCGGAAAACTCCCGCTGAACATCCTCAAGATTTGCGTCCTGAGCCTCAAGCCAGGCCTCAAATTCCTC
GTCCCCCTTTTTGCTGGACGGTAGGGATGGGGATTCTCGGGACCCCTCCTCTTCCTCTTCAAGGTCACCA
GACAGAGATGCTACTGGGGCAACGGAAGAAAAGCTGGGTGCGGCCTGTGAGGATCAGCTTATCGATGATA
AGCTGTCAAACATGAGAATTCTTGAAGACGAAAGGGCCTCGTGATACGCCTATTTTTATAGGTTAATGTC
ATGATAATAATGGTTTCTTAGACGTCAGGTGGCACTTTTCGGGGAAATGTGCGCGGAACCCCTATTTGTT
TATTTTTCTAAATACATTCAAATATGTATCCGCTCATGAGACAATAACCCTGATAAATGCTTCAATAATA
TTGAAAAAGGAAGAGTATGAGTATTCAACATTTCCGTGTCGCCCTTATTCCCTTTTTTGCGGCATTTTGC
CTTCCTGTTTTTGCTCACCCAGAAACGCTGGTGAAAGTAAAAGATGCTGAAGATCAGTTGGGTGCACGAG
TGGGTTACATCGAACTGGATCTCAACAGCGGTAAGATCCTTGAGAGTTTTCGCCCCGAAGAACGTTTTCC
AATGATGAGCACTTTTAAAGTTCTGCTATGTGGCGCGGTATTATCCCGTGTTGACGCCGGGCAAGAGCAA
CTCGGTCGCCGCATACACTATTCTCAGAATGACTTGGTTGAGTACTCACCAGTCACAGAAAAGCATCTTA
CGGATGGCATGACAGTAAGAGAATTATGCAGTGCTGCCATAACCATGAGTGATAACACTGCGGCCAACTT
ACTTCTGACAACGATCGGAGGACCGAAGGAGCTAACCGCTTTTTTGCACAACATGGGGGATCATGTAACT
CGCCTTGATCGTTGGGAACCGGAGCTGAATGAAGCCATACCAAACGACGAGCGTGACACCACGATGCCTG
CAGCAATGGCAACAACGTTGCGCAAACTATTAACTGGCGAACTACTTACTCTAGCTTCCCGGCAACAATT
AATAGACTGGATGGAGGCGGATAAAGTTGCAGGACCACTTCTGCGCTCGGCCCTTCCGGCTGGCTGGTTT
ATTGCTGATAAATCTGGAGCCGGTGAGCGTGGGTCTCGCGGTATCATTGCAGCACTGGGGCCAGATGGTA
AGCCCTCCCGTATCGTAGTTATCTACACGACGGGGAGTCAGGCAACTATGGATGAACGAAATAGACAGAT
CGCTGAGATAGGTGCCTCACTGATTAAGCATTGGTAACTGTCAGACCAAGTTTACTCATATATACTTTAG
ATTGATTTAAAACTTCATTTTTAATTTAAAAGGATCTAGGTGAAGATCCTTTTTGATAATCTCATGACCA
AAATCCCTTAACGTGAGTTTTCGTTCCACTGAGCGTCAGACCCCGTAGAAAAGATCAAAGGATCTTCTTG
AGATCCTTTTTTTCTGCGCGTAATCTGCTGCTTGCAAACAAAAAAACCACCGCTACCAGCGGTGGTTTGT
TTGCCGGATCAAGAGCTACCAACTCTTTTTCCGAAGGTAACTGGCTTCAGCAGAGCGCAGATACCAAATA
CTGTCCTTCTAGTGTAGCCGTAGTTAGGCCACCACTTCAAGAACTCTGTAGCACCGCCTACATACCTCGC
TCTGCTAATCCTGTTACCAGTGGCTGCTGCCAGTGGCGATAAGTCGTGTCTTACCGGGTTGGACTCAAGA
CGATAGTTACCGGATAAGGCGCAGCGGTCGGGCTGAACGGGGGGTTCGTGCACACAGCCCAGCTTGGAGC
GAACGACCTACACCGAACTGAGATACCTACAGCGTGAGCTATGAGAAAGCGCCACGCTTCCCGAAGGGAG
AAAGGCGGACAGGTATCCGGTAAGCGGCAGGGTCGGAACAGGAGAGCGCACGAGGGAGCTTCCAGGGGGA
AACGCCTGGTATCTTTATAGTCCTGTCGGGTTTCGCCACCTCTGACTTGAGCGTCGATTTTTGTGATGCT
CGTCAGGGGGGCGGAGCCTATGGAAAAACGCCAGCAACGCGGCCTTTTTACGGTTCCTGGCCTTTTGCTG
GCCTTGAAGCTGTCCCTGATGGTCGTCATCTACCTGCCTGGACAGCATGGCCTGCAACGCGGGCATCCCG
ATGCCGCCGGAAGCGAGAAGAATCATAATGGGGAAGGCCATCCAGCCTCGCGTCGCGAACGCCAGCAAGA
CGTAGCCCAGCGCGTCGGCCCCGAGATGCGCCGCGTGCGGCTGCTGGAGATGGCGGACGCGATGGATATG
TTCTGCCAAGGGTTGGTTTGCGCATTCACAGTTCTCCGCAAGAATTGATTGGCTCCAATTCTTGGAGTGG
TGAATCCGTTAGCGAGGTGCCGCCCTGCTTCATCCCCGTGGCCCGTTGCTCGCGTTTGCTGGCGGTGTCC
CCGGAAGAAATATATTTGCATGTCTTTAGTTCTATGATGACACAAACCCCGCCCAGCGTCTTGTCATTGG
CGAATTCGAACACGCAGATGCAGTCGGGGCGGCGCGGTCCGAGGTCCACTTCGCATATTAAGGTGACGCG
TGTGGCCTCGAACACCGAGCGACCCTGCAGCGACCCGCTTAACAGCGTCAACAGCGTGCCGCAGATCCCG
GGGGGCAATGAGATATGAAAAAGCCTGAACTCACCGCGACGTCTGTCGAGAAGTTTCTGATCGAAAAGTT
CGACAGCGTCTCCGACCTGATGCAGCTCTCGGAGGGCGAAGAATCTCGTGCTTTCAGCTTCGATGTAGGA
GGGCGTGGATATGTCCTGCGGGTAAATAGCTGCGCCGATGGTTTCTACAAAGATCGTTATGTTTATCGGC
ACTTTGCATCGGCCGCGCTCCCGATTCCGGAAGTGCTTGACATTGGGGAATTCAGCGAGAGCCTGACCTA
TTGCATCTCCCGCCGTGCACAGGGTGTCACGTTGCAAGACCTGCCTGAAACCGAACTGCCCGCTGTTCTG
CAGCCGGTCGCGGAGGCCATGGATGCGATCGCTGCGGCCGATCTTAGCCAGACGAGCGGGTTCGGCCCAT
TCGGACCGCAAGGAATCGGTCAATACACTACATGGCGTGATTTCATATGCGCGATTGCTGATCCCCATGT
GTATCACTGGCAAACTGTGATGGACGACACCGTCAGTGCGTCCGTCGCGCAGGCTCTCGATGAGCTGATG
CTTTGGGCCGAGGACTGCCCCGAAGTCCGGCACCTCGTGCACGCGGATTTCGGCTCCAACAATGTCCTGA
CGGACAATGGCCGCATAACAGCGGTCATTGACTGGAGCGAGGCGATGTTCGGGGATTCCCAATACGAGGT
CGCCAACATCTTCTTCTGGAGGCCGTGGTTGGCTTGTATGGAGCAGCAGACGCGCTACTTCGAGCGGAGG
CATCCGGAGCTTGCAGGATCGCCGCGGCTCCGGGCGTATATGCTCCGCATTGGTCTTGACCAACTCTATC
AGAGCTTGGTTGACGGCAATTTCGATGATGCAGCTTGGGCGCAGGGTCGATGCGACGCAATCGTCCGATC
CGGAGCCGGGACTGTCGGGCGTACACAAATCGCCCGCAGAAGCGCGGCCGTCTGGACCGATGGCTGTGTA
GAAGTACTCGCCGATAGTGGAAACCGACGCCCCAGCACTCGTCCGGATCGGGAGATGGGGGAGGCTAACT
GAAACACGGAAGGAGACAATACCGGAAGGAACCCGCGCTATGACGGCAATAAAAAGACAGAATAAAACGC
ACGGGTGTTGGGTCGTTTGTTCATAAACGCGGGGTTCGGTCCCAGGGCTGGCACTCTGTCGATACCCCAC
CGAGACCCCATTGGGGCCAATACGCCCGCGTTTCTTCCTTTTCCCCACCCCACCCCCCAAGTTCGGGTGA
AGGCCCAGGGCTCGCAGCCAACGTCGGGGCGGCAGGCCCTGCCATAGCCACTGGCCCCGTGGGTTAGGGA
CGGGGTCCCCCATGGGGAATGGTTTATGGTTCGTGGGGGTTATTATTTTGGGCGTTGCGTGGGGTCAGGT
CCACGACTGGACTGAGCAGACAGACCCATGGTTTTTGGATGGCCTGGGCATGGACCGCATGTACTGGCGC
GACACGAACACCGGGCGTCTGTGGCTGCCAAACACCCCCGACCCCCAAAAACCACCGCGCGGATTTCTGG
CGTGCCAAGCTAGTCGACCAATTCTCATGTTTGACAGCTTATCATCGCAGATCCGGGCAACGTTGTTGCC
ATTGCTGCAGGCGCAGAACTGGTAGGTATGGAAGATCTATACATTGAATCAATATTGGCAATTAGCCATA
TTAGTCATTGGTTATATAGCATAAATCAATATTGGCTATTGGCCATTGCATACGTTGTATCTATATCATA
ATATGTACATTTATATTGGCTCATGTCCAATATGACCGCCAT
