>Addgene plasmid #20926 | pCEP4-M2L | addgene partial sequence | sequence record 26710 | 20926 with CMV-F
TAGCAGAGCTCGTTTAGTGAACCGTCAGATCTCTAGAAGCTGGGTACCAGCTGCTAGCGCTACCGGACTC
AGATCTCGAGCTCAAGCTTCGAATTCGCGATCGCCATGCCCCTCAACGTTAGCTTCACCAACAGGAACTA
TGACCTCGACTACGACTCGGTGCAGCCGTATTTCTACTGCGACGAGGAGGAGAACTTCTACCAGCAGCAG
CAGCAGAGCGAGCTGCAGCCCCCGGCGCCCAGCGAGGATATCTGGAAGAAATTCGAGCTGCTGCCCACCC
CGCCCCTGTCCCCTAGCCGCCGCTCCGGGCTCTGCTCGCCCTCCTACGTTGCGGTCACACCCTTCTCCCT
TCGGGGAGACAACGACGGCGGTGGCGGGAGCTTCTCCACGGCCGACCAGCTGGAGATGGTGACCGAGCTG
CTGGGAGGAGACATGGTGAACCAGAGTTTCATCTGCGACCCGGACGACGAGACCTTCATCAAAAACATCA
TCATCCAGGACTGTATGTGGAGCGGCTTCTCGGCCGCCGCCAAGCTCGTCTCAGAGAAGCTGGCCTCCTA
CCAGGCTGCGCGCAAAGACAGCGGCAGCCCGAACCCCGCCCGCGGCCACAGCGTCTGCTCCACCTCCAGC
TTGTACCTGCAGGATCTGAGCGCCGCCGCCTCAGAGT
