>Addgene plasmid #20926 | pCEP4-M2L | addgene partial sequence | sequence record 75677 | cMyc-F 5'-CGTTAGCTTCACCAACAGGAA-3'
CCCCGGCGCCCAGCGAGGATATCTGGAAGAAATTCGAGCTGCTGCCCACCCCGCCCCTGTCCCCTAGCCG
CCGCTCCGGGCTCTGCTCGCCCTCCTACGTTGCGGTCACACCCTTCTCCCTTCGGGGAGACAACGACGGC
GGTGGCGGGAGCTTCTCCACGGCCGACCAGCTGGAGATGGTGACCGAGCTGCTGGGAGGAGACATGGTGA
ACCAGAGTTTCATCTGCGACCCGGACGACGAGACCTTCATCAAAAACATCATCATCCAGGACTGTATGTG
GAGCGGCTTCTCGGCCGCCGCCAAGCTCGTCTCAGAGAAGCTGGCCTCCTACCAGGCTGCGCGCAA
