>Addgene plasmid #20926 | pCEP4-M2L | addgene partial sequence | sequence record 75678 | pCDH-rev 5'-GCATTCCTTTGGCGAGAG-3'
AGACGGCAATATGGTGGAAAATAACATATAGACAAACGCACACCGGCCTTATTCCAAGCGGCTTCGGCCA
GTAACGTTAGGGGGGGGGGAGGGAGAGGGGCGGATCGTTTAAACATCGATGG
