>Addgene plasmid #20926 | pCEP4-M2L | addgene partial sequence | sequence record 75679 | LNCX 5'-AGCTCGTTTAGTGAACCGTCAGATC-3'
GTTAGCTTCACCAACAGGAACTATGACCTCGACTACGACTCGGTGCAGCCGTATTTCTACTGCGACGAGG
AGGAGAACTTCTACCAGCAGCAGCAGCAGAGCGAGCTGCAGCCCCCGGCGCCCAGCGAGGATATCTGGAA
GAAATTCGAGCTGCTGCCCACCCCGCCCCTGTCCCCTAGCCGCCGCTCCGGGCTCTGCTCGCCCTCCTAC
GTTGCGGTCACACCCTTCTCCCTTCGGGGAGACAACGACGGCGG
